Addgene plasmid #198672: pEM.H04R
Purpose: An Easy Modular Integrative fuSion-ready Expression toolkit (Easy-MISE toolkit) for fast engineering of heterologous productions in Saccharomyces cerevisiae
Depositing lab: Paola Branduardi. Depositing organization: Universita degli Studi di Milano-Bicocca. Publication: Easy Modular Integrative fuSion-ready Expression (Easy-MISE) Toolkit for Fast Engineering of Heterologous Productions in Saccharomyces cerevisiae. Maestroni L, Butti P, Milanesi R, Pagliari S, Campone L, Serra I, Branduardi P. ACS Synth Biol. 2023 Apr 14. doi: 10.1021/acssynbio.3c00015. PubMed 37058502.
Backbone
  Vector backbone: pGA-blue
  Backbone manufacturer: IndBioTech Lab
  Vector type: Yeast Expression, Synthetic Biology
Growth in bacteria
  Bacterial resistance: Kanamycin, 50 μg/mL
  Growth temperature: 37°C
  Growth strain: DH5alpha
  Copy number: High Copy
Gene/Insert
  Gene/Insert name: X4_DW
  Species: S. cerevisiae (budding yeast)
  Cloning method: Unknown
Terms and licenses: Academic/Nonprofit Terms; Industry Terms: Not Available to Industry
Depositor comments: Cloning Method: Goldon Gate Assembly
How to cite: pEM.H04R was a gift from Paola Branduardi (Addgene plasmid # 198672 ; http://n2t.net/addgene:198672 ; RRID:Addgene_198672)
