[The description below was written by a language model from this plasmid's Addgene catalogue record and pLannotate feature annotations shown in this document.]
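Description:
pEM.H04R is a small (about 2.4 kb) part-donor plasmid from the Easy-MISE (Easy Modular Integrative fuSion-ready Expression) toolkit, a modular cloning system for rapidly building heterologous expression constructs that integrate into the Saccharomyces cerevisiae genome. It is built on the pGA-blue backbone and is maintained in E. coli only: the feature table shows a high-copy ColE1/pUC-type origin and a kanamycin resistance gene (aph(3')-Ia), with no yeast origin of replication or yeast auxotrophic marker annotated. A very short lacI fragment is also detected, most likely a backbone remnant with no functional role.

The insert is recorded as X4_DW, a budding yeast sequence. The name suggests a downstream homology arm for a genomic integration locus designated X4, though the record does not define the locus or the arm explicitly. Consistent with a chromosomal origin, the only yeast-derived annotation is a fragment of the LSB6 coding sequence spanning the plasmid's numbering origin; this is a partial gene captured within the genomic segment rather than an expressed open reading frame, and no promoter, terminator, tag or reporter is annotated. The roughly 350 nt between the lacI fragment and the LSB6 fragment carries no annotation and may contain further insert sequence.

The depositor notes Golden Gate assembly as the cloning method, so this plasmid would presumably be combined with other toolkit modules, such as a matching upstream arm, expression cassettes and a marker, to produce integrative constructs. The specific type IIS enzyme sites and overhangs are not stated in the record.
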