Features (pLannotate 1.2.2; 4 found; start..end, strand, type, name):
    150..965     +  CDS            KanR: aminoglycoside phosphotransferase; aph(3')-Ia; confers resistance to kanamycin in bacteria or G418 (Geneticin®) in eukaryotes
   1050..1638    +  rep_origin     ori: high-copy-number ColE1/pMB1/pBR322/pUC origin of replication
   1821..1864    +  CDS            lacI (fragment): lac repressor; lacI; The lac repressor binds to the lac operator to inhibit transcription in E. coli. This inhibition can be relieved by adding lactose or isopropyl-β-D-thiogalactopyranoside (IPTG).
   2220..18      +  CDS            LSB6 (fragment) (across the origin): LSB6_YEAST - Experimental evidence at protein level: Swiss-Prot protein existence level 1. May play a role in endocytic and/or exocytic pathways. From Saccharomyces cerevisiae (strain ATCC 204508 / S288c) (Baker's yeast).
>Addgene plasmid #198672 | pEM.H04R | addgene full sequence | sequence record 393302 | Addgene NGS Result
GACCCTGTCAGACCAAGTTTACTCATATATACTTTAGATTGATTTAAAACTTCATTTTTAATTTAAAAGG
ATCTAGGTGAAGATCCTTTTTGATAATCTCATGAACAATAAAACTGTCTGCTTACATAAACAGTAATACA
AGGGGTGTTATGAGCCATATTCAACGGGAAACGTCTTGCTCTAGGCCGCGATTAAATTCCAACATGGATG
CTGATTTATATGGGTATAAATGGGCTCGCGATAATGTCGGGCAATCAGGTGCGACAATCTATCGATTGTA
TGGGAAGCCCGATGCGCCAGAGTTGTTTCTGAAACATGGCAAAGGTAGCGTTGCCAATGATGTTACAGAT
GAGATGGTCAGACTAAACTGGCTGACGGAATTTATGCCTCTTCCGACCATCAAGCATTTTATCCGTACTC
CTGATGATGCATGGTTACTCACCACTGCGATCCCCGGGAAAACAGCATTCCAGGTATTAGAAGAATATCC
TGATTCAGGTGAAAATATTGTTGATGCGCTGGCAGTGTTCCTGCGCCGGTTGCATTCGATTCCTGTTTGT
AATTGTCCTTTTAACAGCGATCGCGTATTTCGACTCGCTCAGGCGCAATCACGAATGAATAACGGTTTGG
TTGATGCGAGTGATTTTGATGACGAGCGTAATGGCTGGCCTGTTGAACAAGTCTGGAAAGAAATGCATAA
ACTTTTGCCATTCTCACCGGATTCAGTCGTCACTCATGGTGATTTCTCACTTGATAACCTTATTTTTGAC
GAGGGGAAATTAATAGGTTGTATTGATGTTGGACGAGTCGGAATCGCAGACCGATACCAGGATCTTGCCA
TCCTATGGAACTGCCTCGGTGAGTTTTCTCCTTCATTACAGAAACGGCTTTTTCAAAAATATGGTATTGA
TAATCCTGATATGAATAAATTGCAGTTTCATTTGATGCTCGATGAGTTTTTCTAAGAATTAATTCATGAC
CAAAATCCCTTAACGTGAGTTTTCGTTCCACTGAGCGTCAGACCCCGTAGAAAAGATCAAAGGATCTTCT
TGAGATCCTTTTTTTCTGCGCGTAATCTGCTGCTTGCAAACAAAAAAACCACCGCTACCAGCGGTGGTTT
GTTTGCCGGATCAAGAGCTACCAACTCTTTTTCCGAAGGTAACTGGCTTCAGCAGAGCGCAGATACCAAA
TACTGTTCTTCTAGTGTAGCCGTAGTTAGGCCACCACTTCAAGAACTCTGTAGCACCGCCTACATACCTC
GCTCTGCTAATCCTGTTACCAGTGGCTGCTGCCAGTGGCGATAAGTCGTGTCTTACCGGGTTGGACTCAA
GACGATAGTTACCGGATAAGGCGCAGCGGTCGGGCTGAACGGGGGGTTCGTGCACACAGCCCAGCTTGGA
GCGAACGACCTACACCGAACTGAGATACCTACAGCGTGAGCTATGAGAAAGCGCCACGCTTCCCGAAGGG
AGAAAGGCGGACAGGTATCCGGTAAGCGGCAGGGTCGGAACAGGAGAGCGCACGAGGGAGCTTCCAGGGG
GAAACGCCTGGTATCTTTATAGTCCTGTCGGGTTTCGCCACCTCTGACTTGAGCGTCGATTTTTGTGATG
CTCGTCAGGGGGGCGGAGCCTATGGAAAAACGCCAGCAACGCGGCCTTTTTACGGTTCCTGGCCTTTTGC
TGGCCTTTTGCTCACATGTTCTTTCCTGCGTTATCCCCTGATTCTGTGGATAACCGTATTACCGCCTTTG
AGTGAGCTGATACCGCTCGCCGCAGCCGAACGACCGAGCGCAGCGAGTCAGTGAGCGAGGAAGCGGAAGA
GCGCCCAATACGCAAACCGCCTCTCCCCGCGCGTTGGCCGATTCTGGTCTCCTTACAAGAAGTAACAGGC
GTGTGCACAAGAATACGTGTGTGTGCGTAAGCGTATGCACTGGTGGCATAACTTATCTAAGAAGTATATA
TCACTGACATAGAAATGTAGATATACAGGTATTTTTCTCGATAATCGATAAAAATCTCGTCGCGCTGAAC
CAAACTTGGTGGTTACGGAGAGTTTTTCTCTCATCATTACTGTCTTTCGCATTGATTTCCCCTTTGACCG
ATAAAATCCCTTGGATTCATAAGATTAAACAAAGAGGTGATCAAAGAGAACCCTGTGAAAGTTTATGTTT
ATAACCGGGCATAAAGTGAACTAGACACTTTCAAGAAGCCAACCAAAGCATGAGTAACGAAGCTTACCAG
CATGATCATACCGTAAATCCTCACCAGAAGATAGTTGTGAACAGCTACGATTGGTTACAGTTCCGTGATG
AGCAAGATCACTGTAAAAGTAAGAACCCGATAACGCACGCTTCTCCAGGGGTCGGTTCGAATGCACAGAA
TTCAGACATAGCGGAGCAAAGA
